Addgene plasmid #230678: AiP1633 - pAAV-AiE2114m-minBG-FlpO-HGHpA
Purpose: AiE2114m is an enhancer sequence, designed to drive AAV-mediated transgene expression in specific populations of brain cells
Depositing lab: Allen Institute for Brain Science & Bosiljka Tasic. Depositing organization: Allen Institute. Publication: A suite of enhancer AAVs and transgenic mouse lines for genetic access to cortical cell types. Ben-Simon Y, Hooper M, Narayan S, Daigle TL, Dwivedi D, Way SW, Oster A, Stafford DA, Mich JK, Taormina MJ, Martinez RA, Opitz-Araya X, Roth JR, Alexander JR, Allen S, Amster A, Arbuckle J, Ayala A, Baker PM, Bakken TE, Barcelli T, Barta S, Bendrick J, Bertagnolli D, Bielstein C, Bishwakarma P, Bowlus J, Boyer G, Brouner K, Casian B, Casper T, Chakka AB, Chakrabarty R, Chance RK, Chavan S, Clark M, Colbert K, Collman F, Daniel S, Departee M, DiValentin P, Donadio N, Dotson N, Egdorf T, Fliss T, Gabitto M, Garcia J, Gary A, Gasperini M, Gloe J, Goldy J, Gore BB, Graybuck L, Greisman N, Haeseleer F, Halterman C, Haradon Z, Hastings SD, Helback O, Ho W, Hockemeyer D, Huang C, Huff S, Hunker A, Johansen N, Jones D, Juneau Z, Kalmbach B, Kannan M, Khem S, Kussick E, Kutsal R, Larsen R, Lee C, Lee AY, Leibly M, Lenz GH, Li S, Liang E, Lusk N, Madigan Z, Malloy J, Malone J, McCue R, Melchor J, Mollenkopf T, Moosman S, Morin E, Newman D, Ng L, Ngo K, Omstead V, Otto S, Oyama A, Pena N, Pham T, Phillips E, Pom CA, Potekhina L, Ransford S, Ray PL, Rette D, Reynoldson C, Rimorin C, Rocha D, Ruiz A, Sanchez REA, Sawyer L, Sedeno-Cortes A, Sevigny JP, Shapovalova N, Shepard N, Shulga L, Sigler AR, Siverts L, Soliman S, Somasundaram S, Staats B, Stewart K, Szelenyi E, Tieu M, Trader C, Tran A, van Velthoven CTJ, Walker M, Wang Y, Weed N, Wirthlin M, Wood T, Wynalda B, Yao Z, Zhou T, Ariza J, Dee N, Reding M, Ronellenfitch K, Mufti S, Sunkin SM, Smith KA, Esposito L, Waters J, Thyagarajan B, Yao S, Lein ES, Zeng H, Levi BP, Ngai J, Ting JT, Tasic B. Cell. 2025 May 16:S0092-8674(25)00513-6. doi: 10.1016/j.cell.2025.05.002. PubMed 40403729.
Backbone
  Vector backbone: pAAV2
  Vector type: AAV
Growth in bacteria
  Bacterial resistance: Ampicillin, 100 μg/mL
  Growth temperature: 37°C
  Growth strain: NEB Stable
  Copy number: High Copy
Gene/Insert
  Gene/Insert name: FlpO
  Species: Synthetic
  Promoter: minBG
  Cloning method: Restriction Enzyme; 5′ cloning site MluI (unknown if destroyed); 3′ cloning site SacI (unknown if destroyed)
Terms and licenses: Academic/Nonprofit Terms; Industry Terms: Not Available to Industry
How to cite: AiP1633 - pAAV-AiE2114m-minBG-FlpO-HGHpA was a gift from Allen Institute for Brain Science & Bosiljka Tasic (Addgene plasmid # 230678 ; http://n2t.net/addgene:230678 ; RRID:Addgene_230678)
