[The description below was written by a language model from this plasmid's Addgene catalogue record and pLannotate feature annotations shown in this document.]
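Description:
AiP1633 - pAAV-AiE2114m-minBG-FlpO-HGHpA is an adeno-associated virus transfer plasmid built on a pAAV2 backbone, intended for packaging into recombinant AAV that delivers a recombinase to defined populations of brain cells. It is propagated in E. coli as a high-copy plasmid through a ColE1/pUC-type origin and selected with ampicillin via the bla gene and its native promoter. An f1 phage origin is also present, together with small remnants of the pBR322 bom and rop regions. The sequenced record is 5,163 nt. A complete AAV2 inverted terminal repeat is annotated downstream of the cassette, whereas the upstream ITR was detected only as two short fragments. That may reflect how hard these repeats are to sequence and annotate, but the record does not settle whether the ITR is intact.

Between the ITRs lies a compact expression cassette. The enhancer AiE2114m is paired with a minimal beta-globin promoter (minBG), which contributes little activity on its own, so the enhancer determines cell-type specificity. Neither element was recognised by the automated annotation, but they presumably occupy the unannotated stretch between the left ITR fragments and the coding sequence. They drive FlpO, a mouse codon-optimized, thermostable FLP recombinase fused to an SV40 nuclear localization signal, and the transcript is terminated by the human growth hormone polyadenylation signal. FlpO recombines FRT sites, so the virus is suited to switching on or rearranging Flp-dependent reporters or effectors, supplied by transgenic lines or co-delivered vectors, in cells where the enhancer is active. The record does not state which brain cell populations AiE2114m targets, although the associated work concerns genetic access to cortical cell types.
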