Features (pLannotate 1.2.2; 12 found; start..end, strand, type, name):
     64..91      +  repeat_region  AAV2 ITR (fragment): inverted terminal repeat of adeno-associated virus serotype 2 inverted
    120..147     +  repeat_region  AAV2 ITR (fragment): inverted terminal repeat of adeno-associated virus serotype 2 inverted
    656..1954    +  CDS            FLPo: nuclear-targeted site-specific recombinase FLPo is a mouse codon-optimized fusion between the SV40 nuclear localization signal and a thermostable version of the Saccharomyces cerevisiae site-specific recombinase FLP. Recombination occurs at FRT sequences.
   1962..2438    +  polyA_signal   hGH poly(A) signal: human growth hormone polyadenylation signal
   2478..2618    +  repeat_region  AAV2 ITR: inverted terminal repeat of adeno-associated virus serotype 2 inverted
   2623..2674    -  misc_feature   bom (fragment): basis of mobility region from pBR322
   2693..3148    +  rep_origin     f1 ori (sequence partly withheld): f1 bacteriophage origin of replication; arrow indicates direction of (+) strand synthesis
   3149..3198    -  misc_feature   bom (fragment): basis of mobility region from pBR322
   3300..3335    -  CDS            rop (fragment): Rop protein, which maintains plasmids at low copy number; rop
   3430..3534    +  promoter       AmpR promoter: bla
   3535..4395    +  CDS            AmpR: β-lactamase; bla; confers resistance to ampicillin, carbenicillin, and related antibiotics
   4566..5154    +  rep_origin     ori: high-copy-number ColE1/pMB1/pBR322/pUC origin of replication
>Addgene plasmid #230678 | AiP1633 - pAAV-AiE2114m-minBG-FlpO-HGHpA | addgene full sequence | sequence record 466279 | Addgene NGS Result
AACGCGGCCTTTTTACGGTTCCTGGCCTTTTGCTGGCCTTTTGCTCACATGTCCTGCAGGCAGCTGCGCG
CTCGCTCGCTCACTGAGGCCGCCCGGGCGTCGGGCGACCTTTGGTCGCCCGGCCTCAGTGAGCGAGCGAG
CGCGCAGAGAGGGAGTGGCCAACTCCATCACTAGGGGTTCCTGCGGCCGCACGCGTTTGGCATTTGACAT
TTACCTGAAGTCTGTCTTGTGCCGGGTCCTGTCCCCAGGTTGGGTCTAAGTCTCACGCTGGATCTCAGTG
CTCACAGCTTCCTCCAGAACATACCTGCTCTGGCATTATCTTTCCTGAGCAGATGCTAGAACTTGGCTCA
GAGTGATGAAGAGGAAGTGTGTCCTCTGGCTAAAGTCCAGGGGTTGCAGAGGGGAGTGTGTGAGATATTT
TAATACATACCTATCTTGAGAAGGTAGCAGGGGTGTTAAAGCATATGTAATCATCCAGGCTTCTTCATAT
CTCAAGAAATCTAGCATAGCACAAAGATGGGCTAGATGTACCCAAAGGTGCATGCAAAACGTAAGCAGCT
TCTTGTTTCCTATTTCACTGAGTTTGAGCTCGGGCTGGGCATAAAAGTCAGGGCAGAGCCATCTATTGCT
TACATTTGCTTCTGGCGTGGCCACCATGGCTCCTAAGAAGAAGAGGAAGGTGATGAGCCAGTTCGACATC
CTGTGCAAGACCCCCCCCAAGGTGCTGGTGCGGCAGTTCGTGGAGAGATTCGAGAGGCCCAGCGGCGAGA
AGATCGCCAGCTGTGCCGCCGAGCTGACCTACCTGTGCTGGATGATCACCCACAACGGCACCGCCATCAA
GAGGGCCACCTTCATGAGCTACAACACCATCATCAGCAACAGCCTGAGCTTCGACATCGTGAACAAGAGC
CTGCAGTTCAAGTACAAGACCCAGAAGGCCACCATCCTGGAGGCCAGCCTGAAGAAGCTGATCCCCGCCT
GGGAGTTCACCATCATCCCTTACAACGGCCAGAAGCACCAGAGCGACATCACCGACATCGTGTCCAGCCT
GCAGCTGCAGTTCGAGAGCAGCGAGGAGGCCGACAAGGGCAACAGCCACAGCAAGAAGATGCTGAAGGCC
CTGCTGTCCGAGGGCGAGAGCATCTGGGAGATCACCGAGAAGATCCTGAACAGCTTCGAGTACACCAGCA
GGTTCACCAAGACCAAGACCCTGTACCAGTTCCTGTTCCTGGCCACATTCATCAACTGCGGCAGGTTCAG
CGACATCAAGAACGTGGACCCCAAGAGCTTCAAGCTGGTGCAGAACAAGTACCTGGGCGTGATCATTCAG
TGCCTGGTGACCGAGACCAAGACAAGCGTGTCCAGGCACATCTACTTTTTCAGCGCCAGAGGCAGGATCG
ACCCCCTGGTGTACCTGGACGAGTTCCTGAGGAACAGCGAGCCCGTGCTGAAGAGAGTGAACAGGACCGG
CAACAGCAGCAGCAACAAGCAGGAGTACCAGCTGCTGAAGGACAACCTGGTGCGCAGCTACAACAAGGCC
CTGAAGAAGAACGCCCCCTACCCCATCTTCGCTATCAAGAACGGCCCTAAGAGCCACATCGGCAGGCACC
TGATGACCAGCTTTCTGAGCATGAAGGGCCTGACCGAGCTGACAAACGTGGTGGGCAACTGGAGCGACAA
GAGGGCCTCCGCCGTGGCCAGGACCACCTACACCCACCAGATCACCGCCATCCCCGACCACTACTTCGCC
CTGGTGTCCAGGTACTACGCCTACGACCCCATCAGCAAGGAGATGATCGCCCTGAAGGACGAGACCAACC
CCATCGAGGAGTGGCAGCACATCGAGCAGCTGAAGGGCAGCGCCGAGGGCAGCATCAGATACCCCGCCTG
GAACGGCATCATCAGCCAGGAGGTGCTGGACTACCTGAGCAGCTACATCAACAGGCGGATCTGAGAATTA
CGGGTGGCATCCCTGTGACCCCTCCCCAGTGCCTCTCCTGGCCCTGGAAGTTGCCACTCCAGTGCCCACC
AGCCTTGTCCTAATAAAATTAAGTTGCATCATTTTGTCTGACTAGGTGTCCTTCTATAATATTATGGGGT
GGAGGGGGGTGGTATGGAGCAAGGGGCAAGTTGGGAAGACAACCTGTAGGGCCTGCGGGGTCTATTGGGA
ACCAAGCTGGAGTGCAGTGGCACAATCTTGGCTCACTGCAATCTCCGCCTCCTGGGTTCAAGCGATTCTC
CTGCCTCAGCCTCCCGAGTTGTTGGGATTCCAGGCATGCATGACCAGGCTCAGCTAATTTTTGTTTTTTT
GGTAGAGACGGGGTTTCACCATATTGGCCAGGCTGGTCTCCAACTCCTAATCTCAGGTGATCTACCCACC
TTGGCCTCCCAAATTGCTGGGATTACAGGCGTGAACCACTGCTCCCTTCCCTGTCCTTCTGATTTTGTAG
GTAACCACGTGCGGACCGAGCGGCCGCAGGAACCCCTAGTGATGGAGTTGGCCACTCCCTCTCTGCGCGC
TCGCTCGCTCACTGAGGCCGGGCGACCAAAGGTCGCCCGACGCCCGGGCTTTGCCCGGGCGGCCTCAGTG
AGCGAGCGAGCGCGCAGCTGCCTGCAGGGGCGCCTGATGCGGTATTTTCTCCTTACGCATCTGTGCGGTA
TTTCACACCGCATA
[95 nt withheld, positions 2675-2769]
T
[46 nt withheld, positions 2771-2816]
C
[141 nt withheld, positions 2818-2958]
CCTTTGACGTTGGAGTCCACGTTCTTT
[37 nt withheld, positions 2986-3022]
ACTCTATCTCGGGCTATTCTTTTGATTTATAAGGGATTTTGCCGATTTCGGTCTATTGGTTAAAAAATGA
GCTGATTTAACAAAAATTTAACGCGAATTTTAACAAAATATTAACGTTTACAATTTTATGGTGCACTCTC
AGTACAATCTGCTCTGATGCCGCATAGTTAAGCCAGCCCCGACACCCGCCAACACCCGCTGACGCGCCCT
GACGGGCTTGTCTGCTCCCGGCATCCGCTTACAGACAAGCTGTGACCGTCTCCGGGAGCTGCATGTGTCA
GAGGTTTTCACCGTCATCACCGAAACGCGCGAGACGAAAGGGCCTCGTGATACGCCTATTTTTATAGGTT
AATGTCATGATAATAATGGTTTCTTAGACGTCAGGTGGCACTTTTCGGGGAAATGTGCGCGGAACCCCTA
TTTGTTTATTTTTCTAAATACATTCAAATATGTATCCGCTCATGAGACAATAACCCTGATAAATGCTTCA
ATAATATTGAAAAAGGAAGAGTATGAGTATTCAACATTTCCGTGTCGCCCTTATTCCCTTTTTTGCGGCA
TTTTGCCTTCCTGTTTTTGCTCACCCAGAAACGCTGGTGAAAGTAAAAGATGCTGAAGATCAGTTGGGTG
CACGAGTGGGTTACATCGAACTGGATCTCAACAGCGGTAAGATCCTTGAGAGTTTTCGCCCCGAAGAACG
TTTTCCAATGATGAGCACTTTTAAAGTTCTGCTATGTGGCGCGGTATTATCCCGTATTGACGCCGGGCAA
GAGCAACTCGGTCGCCGCATACACTATTCTCAGAATGACTTGGTTGAGTACTCACCAGTCACAGAAAAGC
ATCTTACGGATGGCATGACAGTAAGAGAATTATGCAGTGCTGCCATAACCATGAGTGATAACACTGCGGC
CAACTTACTTCTGACAACGATCGGAGGACCGAAGGAGCTAACCGCTTTTTTGCACAACATGGGGGATCAT
GTAACTCGCCTTGATCGTTGGGAACCGGAGCTGAATGAAGCCATACCAAACGACGAGCGTGACACCACGA
TGCCTGTAGCAATGGCAACAACGTTGCGCAAACTATTAACTGGCGAACTACTTACTCTAGCTTCCCGGCA
ACAATTAATAGACTGGATGGAGGCGGATAAAGTTGCAGGACCACTTCTGCGCTCGGCCCTTCCGGCTGGC
TGGTTTATTGCTGATAAATCTGGAGCCGGTGAGCGTGGGTCTCGCGGTATCATTGCAGCACTGGGGCCAG
ATGGTAAGCCCTCCCGTATCGTAGTTATCTACACGACGGGGAGTCAGGCAACTATGGATGAACGAAATAG
ACAGATCGCTGAGATAGGTGCCTCACTGATTAAGCATTGGTAACTGTCAGACCAAGTTTACTCATATATA
CTTTAGATTGATTTAAAACTTCATTTTTAATTTAAAAGGATCTAGGTGAAGATCCTTTTTGATAATCTCA
TGACCAAAATCCCTTAACGTGAGTTTTCGTTCCACTGAGCGTCAGACCCCGTAGAAAAGATCAAAGGATC
TTCTTGAGATCCTTTTTTTCTGCGCGTAATCTGCTGCTTGCAAACAAAAAAACCACCGCTACCAGCGGTG
GTTTGTTTGCCGGATCAAGAGCTACCAACTCTTTTTCCGAAGGTAACTGGCTTCAGCAGAGCGCAGATAC
CAAATACTGTTCTTCTAGTGTAGCCGTAGTTAGGCCACCACTTCAAGAACTCTGTAGCACCGCCTACATA
CCTCGCTCTGCTAATCCTGTTACCAGTGGCTGCTGCCAGTGGCGATAAGTCGTGTCTTACCGGGTTGGAC
TCAAGACGATAGTTACCGGATAAGGCGCAGCGGTCGGGCTGAACGGGGGGTTCGTGCACACAGCCCAGCT
TGGAGCGAACGACCTACACCGAACTGAGATACCTACAGCGTGAGCTATGAGAAAGCGCCACGCTTCCCGA
AGGGAGAAAGGCGGACAGGTATCCGGTAAGCGGCAGGGTCGGAACAGGAGAGCGCACGAGGGAGCTTCCA
GGGGGAAACGCCTGGTATCTTTATAGTCCTGTCGGGTTTCGCCACCTCTGACTTGAGCGTCGATTTTTGT
GATGCTCGTCAGGGGGGCGGAGCCTATGGAAAAACGCCAGC
